Addgene plasmid #89117: GST-PR-LBD
Purpose: bacterial expression of human progesterone receptor ligand binding domain amino acid residues 637-933 with GST tag in pGEX-3X-1
Depositing lab: Elizabeth Wilson. Depositing organization: University of North Carolina at Chapel Hill.
Backbone
  Vector backbone: pGEX-3X-1
  Vector type: Bacterial Expression
Growth in bacteria
  Bacterial resistance: Ampicillin, 100 μg/mL
  Growth temperature: 37°C
  Growth strain: DH5alpha
  Copy number: Unknown
Gene/Insert
  Gene/Insert name: human progesterone receptor ligand binding domain
  Species: H. sapiens (human)
  Mutation: contains Ligand Binding Domain (637-933)
  Entrez Gene: PGR (a.k.a. NR3C3, PR)
  Promoter: tac
  Tag / fusion protein: GST (N terminal on backbone)
  Cloning method: Restriction Enzyme; 5′ cloning site EcoRI (destroyed during cloning); 3′ cloning site BamHI (not destroyed)
  Sequencing primers: 5′ pGEX-5'; 3′ pGEX-3'
Terms and licenses: Academic/Nonprofit Terms; Industry Terms: Not Available to Industry
How to cite: GST-PR-LBD was a gift from Elizabeth Wilson (Addgene plasmid # 89117 ; http://n2t.net/addgene:89117 ; RRID:Addgene_89117)
