[The description below was written by a language model from this plasmid's Addgene catalogue record and pLannotate feature annotations shown in this document.]
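Description:
GST-PR-LBD is a bacterial expression plasmid built on the pGEX-3X-1 backbone for producing the ligand binding domain of the human progesterone receptor (PGR, also called NR3C3), residues 637-933, as a fusion to glutathione S-transferase. The 5,844 nt sequenced record shows the standard pGEX layout. A ColE1/pMB1-type origin supports replication in E. coli, although the catalogue lists copy number as unknown. A β-lactamase gene with its own promoter provides ampicillin selection. Short remnants of pBR322 rop and bom sequences are also annotated, along with a lac promoter/lacZα segment and a small E. coli yciV fragment carried in the backbone.

Expression is driven by the tac promoter, a strong trp/lac hybrid, followed by a lac operator. The plasmid carries its own lacI gene, so the lac repressor holds transcription in check until it is relieved by IPTG. Downstream lies the Schistosoma japonicum GST coding sequence, followed closely by the receptor fragment, which places GST at the N terminus of the fusion. The automated annotation labels the receptor segment by its match to the sheep PGR orthologue, and this annotated match is slightly shorter than 297 codons. The catalogue entry identifies the insert as human, so the sheep label most likely reflects sequence conservation rather than the insert's origin. The insert was cloned between EcoRI and BamHI, with the EcoRI site destroyed in the process.

The GST tag allows affinity capture on glutathione resin. The construct therefore suits purification of recombinant PR ligand binding domain and pull-down style interaction assays, though the record states only bacterial expression as its purpose.
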