Features (pLannotate 1.2.2; 17 found; start..end, strand, type, name):
      1..29      +  promoter       tac promoter: strong E. coli promoter; hybrid between the trp and lac UV5 promoters
     37..53      +  protein_bind   lac operator: The lac repressor binds to the lac operator to inhibit transcription in E. coli. This inhibition can be relieved by adding lactose or isopropyl-β-D-thiogalactopyranoside (IPTG). lac repressor encoded by lacI
     76..729     +  CDS            GST26_SCHJA: Experimental evidence at protein level: Swiss-Prot protein existence level 1. GST isoenzymes appear to play a central role in the parasite detoxification system. Other functions are also suspected including a role in increasing the solubility of haematin in the parasite gut. From Schistosoma japonicum (Blood fluke).
    751..1626    +  CDS            PGR (fragment): PRGR_SHEEP - Also known as NR3C3. Experimental evidence at transcript level: Swiss-Prot protein existence level 2. The steroid hormones and their receptors are involved in the regulation of eukaryotic gene expression and affect cellular proliferation and differentiation in target tissues. Transcriptional activator of several progesteron-dependent promoters in a variety of cell types. Involved in activation of SRC-dependent MAPK signaling on hormone stimulation. From Ovis aries (Sheep).
   1683..1722    +  CDS            rop (fragment): Rop protein, which maintains plasmids at low copy number; rop
   1824..1859    +  misc_feature   bom (fragment): basis of mobility region from pBR322
   1965..2069    +  promoter       AmpR promoter: bla
   2070..2930    +  CDS            AmpR: β-lactamase; bla; confers resistance to ampicillin, carbenicillin, and related antibiotics
   3101..3689    +  rep_origin     ori: high-copy-number ColE1/pMB1/pBR322/pUC origin of replication
   3875..3926    -  misc_feature   bom (fragment): basis of mobility region from pBR322
   3933..4010    +  promoter       lacI promoter: lacI
   4011..5093    +  CDS            lacI: lac repressor; lacI; The lac repressor binds to the lac operator to inhibit transcription in E. coli. This inhibition can be relieved by adding lactose or isopropyl-β-D-thiogalactopyranoside (IPTG).
   5106..5127    +  protein_bind   CAP binding site: CAP binding activates transcription in the presence of cAMP. E. coli catabolite activator protein
   5142..5172    +  promoter       lac promoter: promoter for the E. coli lac operon
   5180..5196    +  protein_bind   lac operator: The lac repressor binds to the lac operator to inhibit transcription in E. coli. This inhibition can be relieved by adding lactose or isopropyl-β-D-thiogalactopyranoside (IPTG). lac repressor encoded by lacI
   5216..5389    +  CDS            lacZα: LacZα fragment of β-galactosidase; lacZ fragment
   5653..5769    -  CDS            yciV (fragment): RNAAM_ECOLI - Also known as trpH From Escherichia coli (strain K12).
>Addgene plasmid #89117 | GST-PR-LBD | addgene full sequence | sequence record 175728 | Addgene NGS Result
TTGACAATTAATCATCGGCTCGTATAATGTGTGGAATTGTGAGCGGATAACAATTTCACACAGGAAACAG
TATTCATGTCCCCTATACTAGGTTATTGGAAAATTAAGGGCCTTGTGCAACCCACTCGACTTCTTTTGGA
ATATCTTGAAGAAAAATATGAAGAGCATTTGTATGAGCGCGATGAAGGTGATAAATGGCGAAACAAAAAG
TTTGAATTGGGTTTGGAGTTTCCCAATCTTCCTTATTATATTGATGGTGATGTTAAATTAACACAGTCTA
TGGCCATCATACGTTATATAGCTGACAAGCACAACATGTTGGGTGGTTGTCCAAAAGAGCGTGCAGAGAT
TTCAATGCTTGAAGGAGCGGTTTTGGATATTAGATACGGTGTTTCGAGAATTGCATATAGTAAAGACTTT
GAAACTCTCAAAGTTGATTTTCTTAGCAAGCTACCTGAAATGCTGAAAATGTTCGAAGATCGTTTATGTC
ATAAAACATATTTAAATGGTGATCATGTAACCCATCCTGACTTCATGTTGTATGACGCTCTTGATGTTGT
TTTATACATGGACCCAATGTGCCTGGATGCGTTCCCAAAATTAGTTTGTTTTAAAAAACGTATTGAAGCT
ATCCCACAAATTGATAAGTACTTGAAATCCAGCAAGTATATAGCATGGCCTTTGCAGGGCTGGCAAGCCA
CGTTTGGTGGTGGCGACCATCCTCCAAAATCGGATCTGATCGAAGGTCGTGGGATCCGAAAATTTAAAAA
GTTCAATAAAGTCAGAGTTGTGAGAGCACTGGATGCTGTTGCTCTCCCACAGCCATTGGGCGTTCCAAAT
GAAAGCCAAGCCCTAAGCCAGAGATTCACTTTTTCACCAGGTCAAGACATACAGTTGATTCCACCACTGA
TCAACCTGTTAATGAGCATTGAACCAGATGTGATCTATGCAGGACATGACAACACAAAACCTGACACCTC
CAGTTCTTTGCTGACAAGTCTTAATCAACTAGGCGAGAGGCAACTTCTTTCAGTAGTCAAGTGGTCTAAA
TCATTGCCAGGTTTTCGAAACTTACATATTGATGACCAGATAACTCTCATTCAGTATTCTTGGATGAGCT
TAATGGTGTTTGGTCTAGGATGGAGATCCTACAAACATGTCAGTGGGCAGATGCTGTATTTTGCACCTGA
TCTAATACTAAATGAACAGCGGATGAAAGAATCATCATTCTATTCATTATGCCTTACCATGTGGCAGATC
CCACAGGAGTTTGTCAAGCTTCAAGTTAGCCAAGAAGAGTTCCTCTGTATGAAAGTATTGTTACTTCTTA
ATACAATTCCTTTGGAAGGGCTACGAAGTCAAACCCAGTTTGAGGAGATGAGGTCAAGCTACATTAGAGA
GCTCATCAAGGCAATTGGTTTGAGGCAAAAAGGAGTTGTGTCGAGCTCACAGCGTTTCTATCAACTTACA
AAACTTCTTGATAACTTGCATGATCTTGTCAAACAGCTTCATCTGTACTGCTTGAATACATTTATCCAGT
CCCGGGCACTGAGTGTTGAATTTCCAGAAATGATGTCTGAAGTTATTGCTGCACAATTACCCAAGATATT
GGCAGGGATGGTGAAACCCCTTCTCTTTCATAAAAAGTGAATGTCTAGAATTCATCGTGACTGACTGACG
ATCTGCCTCGCGCGTTTCGGTGATGACGGTGAAAACCTCTGACACATGCAGCTCCCGGAGACGGTCACAG
CTTGTCTGTAAGCGGATGCCGGGAGCAGACAAGCCCGTCAGGGCGCGTCAGCGGGTGTTGGCGGGTGTCG
GGGCGCAGCCATGACCCAGTCACGTAGCGATAGCGGAGTAATTCTTGAAGACGAAAGGGCCTCGTGATAC
GCCTATTTTTATAGGTTAATGTCATGATAATAATGGTTTCTTAGACGTCAGGTGGCACTTTTCGGGGAAA
TGTGCGCGGAACCCCTATTTGTTTATTTTTCTAAATACATTCAAATATGTATCCGCTCATGAGACAATAA
CCCTGATAAATGCTTCAATAATATTGAAAAAGGAAGAGTATGAGTATTCAACATTTCCGTGTCGCCCTTA
TTCCCTTTTTTGCGGCATTTTGCCTTCCTGTTTTTGCTCACCCAGAAACGCTGGTGAAAGTAAAAGATGC
TGAAGATCAGTTGGGTGCACGAGTGGGTTACATCGAACTGGATCTCAACAGCGGTAAGATCCTTGAGAGT
TTTCGCCCCGAAGAACGTTTTCCAATGATGAGCACTTTTAAAGTTCTGCTATGTGGCGCGGTATTATCCC
GTGTTGACGCCGGGCAAGAGCAACTCGGTCGCCGCATACACTATTCTCAGAATGACTTGGTTGAGTACTC
ACCAGTCACAGAAAAGCATCTTACGGATGGCATGACAGTAAGAGAATTATGCAGTGCTGCCATAACCATG
AGTGATAACACTGCGGCCAACTTACTTCTGACAACGATCGGAGGACCGAAGGAGCTAACCGCTTTTTTGC
ACAACATGGGGGATCATGTAACTCGCCTTGATCGTTGGGAACCGGAGCTGAATGAAGCCATACCAAACGA
CGAGCGTGACACCACGATGCCTGCAGCAATGGCAACAACGTTGCGCAAACTATTAACTGGCGAACTACTT
ACTCTAGCTTCCCGGCAACAATTAATAGACTGGATGGAGGCGGATAAAGTTGCAGGACCACTTCTGCGCT
CGGCCCTTCCGGCTGGCTGGTTTATTGCTGATAAATCTGGAGCCGGTGAGCGTGGGTCTCGCGGTATCAT
TGCAGCACTGGGGCCAGATGGTAAGCCCTCCCGTATCGTAGTTATCTACACGACGGGGAGTCAGGCAACT
ATGGATGAACGAAATAGACAGATCGCTGAGATAGGTGCCTCACTGATTAAGCATTGGTAACTGTCAGACC
AAGTTTACTCATATATACTTTAGATTGATTTAAAACTTCATTTTTAATTTAAAAGGATCTAGGTGAAGAT
CCTTTTTGATAATCTCATGACCAAAATCCCTTAACGTGAGTTTTCGTTCCACTGAGCGTCAGACCCCGTA
GAAAAGATCAAAGGATCTTCTTGAGATCCTTTTTTTCTGCGCGTAATCTGCTGCTTGCAAACAAAAAAAC
CACCGCTACCAGCGGTGGTTTGTTTGCCGGATCAAGAGCTACCAACTCTTTTTCCGAAGGTAACTGGCTT
CAGCAGAGCGCAGATACCAAATACTGTCCTTCTAGTGTAGCCGTAGTTAGGCCACCACTTCAAGAACTCT
GTAGCACCGCCTACATACCTCGCTCTGCTAATCCTGTTACCAGTGGCTGCTGCCAGTGGCGATAAGTCGT
GTCTTACCGGGTTGGACTCAAGACGATAGTTACCGGATAAGGCGCAGCGGTCGGGCTGAACGGGGGGTTC
GTGCACACAGCCCAGCTTGGAGCGAACGACCTACACCGAACTGAGATACCTACAGCGTGAGCTATGAGAA
AGCGCCACGCTTCCCGAAGGGAGAAAGGCGGACAGGTATCCGGTAAGCGGCAGGGTCGGAACAGGAGAGC
GCACGAGGGAGCTTCCAGGGGGAAACGCCTGGTATCTTTATAGTCCTGTCGGGTTTCGCCACCTCTGACT
TGAGCGTCGATTTTTGTGATGCTCGTCAGGGGGGCGGAGCCTATGGAAAAACGCCAGCAACGCGGCCTTT
TTACGGTTCCTGGCCTTTTGCTGGCCTTTTGCTCACATGTTCTTTCCTGCGTTATCCCCTGATTCTGTGG
ATAACCGTATTACCGCCTTTGAGTGAGCTGATACCGCTCGCCGCAGCCGAACGACCGAGCGCAGCGAGTC
AGTGAGCGAGGAAGCGGAAGAGCGCCTGATGCGGTATTTTCTCCTTACGCATCTGTGCGGTATTTCACAC
CGCATAAATTCCGACACCATCGAATGGCGCAAAACCTTTCGCGGTATGGCATGATAGCGCCCGGAAGAGA
GTCAATTCAGGGTGGTGAATGTGAAACCAGTAACGTTATACGATGTCGCAGAGTATGCCGGTGTCTCTTA
TCAGACCGTTTCCCGCGTGGTGAACCAGGCCAGCCACGTTTCTGCGAAAACGCGGGAAAAAGTGGAAGCG
GCGATGGCGGAGCTGAATTACATTCCCAACCGCGTGGCACAACAACTGGCGGGCAAACAGTCGTTGCTGA
TTGGCGTTGCCACCTCCAGTCTGGCCCTGCACGCGCCGTCGCAAATTGTCGCGGCGATTAAATCTCGCGC
CGATCAACTGGGTGCCAGCGTGGTGGTGTCGATGGTAGAACGAAGCGGCGTCGAAGCCTGTAAAGCGGCG
GTGCACAATCTTCTCGCGCAACGCGTCAGTGGGCTGATCATTAACTATCCGCTGGATGACCAGGATGCCA
TTGCTGTGGAAGCTGCCTGCACTAATGTTCCGGCGTTATTTCTTGATGTCTCTGACCAGACACCCATCAA
CAGTATTATTTTCTCCCATGAAGACGGTACGCGACTGGGCGTGGAGCATCTGGTCGCATTGGGTCACCAG
CAAATCGCGCTGTTAGCGGGCCCATTAAGTTCTGTCTCGGCGCGTCTGCGTCTGGCTGGCTGGCATAAAT
ATCTCACTCGCAATCAAATTCAGCCGATAGCGGAACGGGAAGGCGACTGGAGTGCCATGTCCGGTTTTCA
ACAAACCATGCAAATGCTGAATGAGGGCATCGTTCCCACTGCGATGCTGGTTGCCAACGATCAGATGGCG
CTGGGCGCAATGCGCGCCATTACCGAGTCCGGGCTGCGCGTTGGTGCGGATATCTCGGTAGTGGGATACG
ACGATACCGAAGACAGCTCATGTTATATCCCGCCGTTAACCACCATCAAACAGGATTTTCGCCTGCTGGG
GCAAACCAGCGTGGACCGCTTGCTGCAACTCTCTCAGGGCCAGGCGGTGAAGGGCAATCAGCTGTTGCCC
GTCTCACTGGTGAAAAGAAAAACCACCCTGGCGCCCAATACGCAAACCGCCTCTCCCCGCGCGTTGGCCG
ATTCATTAATGCAGCTGGCACGACAGGTTTCCCGACTGGAAAGCGGGCAGTGAGCGCAACGCAATTAATG
TAAGTTAGCTCACTCATTAGGCACCCCAGGCTTTACACTTTATGCTTCCGGCTCGTATGTTGTGTGGAAT
TGTGAGCGGATAACAATTTCACACAGGAAACAGCTATGACCATGATTACGGATTCACTGGCCGTCGTTTT
ACAACGTCGTGACTGGGAAAACCCTGGCGTTACCCAACTTAATCGCCTTGCAGCACATCCCCCTTTCGCC
AGCTGGCGTAATAGCGAAGAGGCCCGCACCGATCGCCCTTCCCAACAGTTGCGCAGCCTGAATGGCGAAT
GGCGCTTTGCCTGGTTTCCGGCACCAGAAGCGGTGCCGGAAAGCTGGCTGGAGTGCGATCTTCCTGAGGC
CGATACTGTCGTCGTCCCCTCAAACTGGCAGATGCACGGTTACGATGCGCCCATCTACACCAACGTGACC
TATCCCATTACGGTCAATCCGCCGTTTGTTCCCACGGAGAATCCGACGGGTTGTTACTCGCTCACATTTA
ATGTTGATGAAAGCTGGCTACAGGAAGGCCAGACGCGAATTATTTTTGATGGCGTTGGAATTAGCTTATC
GACTGCACGGTGCACCAATGCTTCTGGCGTCAGGCAGCCATCGGAAGCTGTGGTATGGCTGTGCAGGTCG
TAAATCACTGCATAATTCGTGTCGCTCAAGGCGCACTCCCGTTCTGGATAATGTTTTTTGCGCCGACATC
ATAACGGTTCTGGCAAATATTCTGAAATGAGCTG
